Addgene plasmid #211207: pBiT3.1-N_FBXW10:1-1061
Purpose: Mammalian expression of full-length human FBXW10 isoform 2. N-terminal HiBiT tag.
Depositing lab: Cheryl Arrowsmith. Depositing organization: University of Toronto. Publication: A Target Class Ligandability Evaluation of WD40 Repeat-Containing Proteins. Ackloo S, Li F, Szewczyk M, Seitova A, Loppnau P, Zeng H, Xu J, Ahmad S, Arnautova YA, Baghaie AJ, Beldar S, Bolotokova A, Centrella PA, Chau I, Clark MA, Cuozzo JW, Dehghani-Tafti S, Disch JS, Dong A, Dumas A, Feng JA, Ghiabi P, Gibson E, Gilmer J, Goldman B, Green SR, Guie MA, Guilinger JP, Harms N, Herasymenko O, Houliston S, Hutchinson A, Kearnes S, Keefe AD, Kimani SW, Kramer T, Kutera M, Kwak HA, Lento C, Li Y, Liu J, Loup J, Machado RAC, Mulhern CJ, Perveen S, Righetto GL, Riley P, Shrestha S, Sigel EA, Silva M, Sintchak MD, Slakman BL, Taylor RD, Thompson J, Torng W, Underkoffler C, von Rechenberg M, Walsh RT, Watson I, Wilson DJ, Wolf E, Yadav M, Yazdi AK, Zhang J, Zhang Y, Santhakumar V, Edwards AM, Barsyte-Lovejoy D, Schapira M, Brown PJ, Halabelian L, Arrowsmith CH. J Med Chem. 2025 Jan 23;68(2):1092-1112. doi: 10.1021/acs.jmedchem.4c02010. Epub 2024 Nov 4. PubMed 39495097.
Backbone
  Vector backbone: pBiT3.1-N
  Backbone manufacturer: Promega
  Vector type: Mammalian Expression
  Selectable markers: Neomycin (select with G418)
Growth in bacteria
  Bacterial resistance: Kanamycin, 50 μg/mL
  Growth temperature: 37°C
  Growth strain: DH5alpha
  Copy number: High Copy
Gene/Insert
  Gene/Insert name: FBXW10:M1-I1061
  Species: H. sapiens (human)
  Insert size (bp): 3183
  Mutation: isoform 2. R275L annotated sequence conflict
  Entrez Gene: FBXW10 (a.k.a. HREP, Fbw10, SM25H2, SM2SH2)
  Promoter: CMV
  Tag / fusion protein: MVSGWRLFKKISGSSGGSSG (N terminal on insert)
  Cloning method: Ligation Independent Cloning
  Sequencing primers: 5′ T7; 3′ TTGCTCAGCGGTGGCAGCAG
Resource information
  A portion of this plasmid was derived from a plasmid made by: Mammalian Gene Collection (BC028364.2)
Terms and licenses: Academic/Nonprofit Terms; Industry Terms: Not Available to Industry
Depositor comments: 5' Cloning Site: Xho1 (not destroyed), 3' Cloning Site: Xba1 (not destroyed).
How to cite: pBiT3.1-N_FBXW10:1-1061 was a gift from Cheryl Arrowsmith (Addgene plasmid # 211207 ; http://n2t.net/addgene:211207 ; RRID:Addgene_211207)
