[The description below was written by a language model from this plasmid's Addgene catalogue record and pLannotate feature annotations shown in this document.]
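Description:
pBiT3.1-N_FBXW10:1-1061 is a 7,467 nt mammalian expression plasmid built on Promega's pBiT3.1-N backbone. It produces full-length human FBXW10 isoform 2 (residues M1 to I1061, a 3,183 bp insert) with an N-terminal HiBiT tag. The coding sequence derives from a Mammalian Gene Collection clone, carries an R275L change recorded as an annotated sequence conflict, and was inserted by ligation-independent cloning between XhoI and XbaI sites that remain intact. Transcription is driven by the CMV immediate-early enhancer and promoter, followed by a chimeric β-globin/immunoglobulin intron that generally improves mRNA processing and expression. A T7 promoter lies just upstream of the open reading frame and serves as a sequencing primer site. An SV40 polyadenylation signal lies downstream of the insert. The short HiBiT peptide and a flexible Gly/Ser linker are fused to the FBXW10 start. HiBiT complements the LgBiT fragment to reconstitute NanoLuc luciferase activity, allowing luminescent detection and quantification of the tagged protein.

The plasmid replicates in E. coli from a high-copy ColE1/pUC-type origin and is selected with kanamycin through a neo (nptII) gene driven by the bacterial EM7 promoter, with a loxP site annotated immediately upstream. The catalogue lists neomycin/G418 as the mammalian selectable marker, but the feature table shows no eukaryotic promoter directly ahead of neo. It does show a separate SV40 early promoter–blasticidin S deaminase–synthetic poly(A) cassette, so the record is not fully consistent on which drug selects mammalian cells. FBXW10 is a WD40-repeat F-box protein thought to act as the substrate-recognition subunit of an SCF E3 ubiquitin ligase. The construct was deposited in connection with a study evaluating the ligandability of WD40 repeat proteins, though the record does not describe the specific assays it was used in.
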