Features (pLannotate 1.2.2; 17 found; start..end, strand, type, name):
     24..105     -  polyA_signal   SV40 poly(A) signal: SV40 polyadenylation signal
    128..211     -  CDS            large T antigen (fragment): large T antigen from SV40 (simian virus 40)
    276..641     +  enhancer       CMV enhancer: human cytomegalovirus immediate early enhancer
    643..842     +  promoter       CMV promoter: human cytomegalovirus (CMV) immediate early promoter
    981..1113    +  intron         chimeric intron: chimera between introns from human β-globin and immunoglobulin heavy chain genes
   1157..1175    +  promoter       T7 promoter: promoter for bacteriophage T7 RNA polymerase
   1250..4432    +  CDS            FBXW10: FBW10_HUMAN - Experimental evidence at transcript level: Swiss-Prot protein existence level 2. Probable substrate-recognition component of a SCF (SKP1-CUL1- F-box protein)-type E3 ubiquitin ligase complex which mediates the ubiquitination and subsequent proteasomal degradation of target proteins. Overexpression is leading to degradation of CBX5 and CBX1. From Homo sapiens (Human).
   4463..4481    +  misc_feature   MCS (fragment): pUC18/19 multiple cloning site
   4530..4651    -  polyA_signal   SV40 poly(A) signal: SV40 polyadenylation signal
   4674..4742    -  CDS            large T antigen (fragment): large T antigen from SV40 (simian virus 40)
   4766..4799    +  protein_bind   loxP: Cre-mediated recombination occurs in the 8-bp core sequence (GCATACAT). Cre recombinase
   4809..4856    +  promoter       EM7 promoter: synthetic bacterial promoter&nbsp
   4888..5679    +  CDS            neo: KKA2_KLEPN - Also known as kan, nptII. Experimental evidence at protein level: Swiss-Prot protein existence level 1. Resistance to kanamycin, neomycin, paromomycin, ribostamycin, butirosin and gentamicin B. From Klebsiella pneumoniae.
   5840..6428    -  rep_origin     ori: high-copy-number ColE1/pMB1/pBR322/pUC origin of replication
   6554..6602    -  polyA_signal   poly(A) signal: synthetic polyadenylation signal
   6626..7024    -  CDS            BSD: blasticidin S deaminase; Aspergillus terreus BSD; confers resistance to blasticidin
   7055..7412    -  promoter       SV40 promoter: SV40 enhancer and early promoter
>Addgene plasmid #211207 | pBiT3.1-N_FBXW10:1-1061 | addgene full sequence | sequence record 425789 | Addgene NGS Result
AAGACGCGTTAATTAAGACGTCGGCAGTGAAAAAAATGCTTTATTTGTGAAATTTGTGATGCTATTGCTT
TATTTGTAACCATTATAAGCTGCAATAAACAAGTTAACAACAACAATTGCATTCATTTTATGTTTCAGGT
TCAGGGGGAGGTGTGGGAGGTTTTTTAAAGCAAGTAAAACCTCTACAAATGTGGTATGGCTGATTATGAT
CCGCGGCCGCAATACGTCGACGTTATCAGCTGACTTCGTACGAGAGCCTAGGATTATGGCGCGCCACTAG
TTATTAATAGTAATCAATTACGGGGTCATTAGTTCATAGCCCATATATGGAGTTCCGCGTTACATAACTT
ACGGTAAATGGCCCGCCTGGCTGACCGCCCAACGACCCCCGCCCATTGACGTCAATAATGACGTATGTTC
CCATAGTAACGCCAATAGGGACTTTCCATTGACGTCAATGGGTGGAGTATTTACGGTAAACTGCCCACTT
GGCAGTACATCAAGTGTATCATATGCCAAGTCCGCCCCCTATTGACGTCAATGACGGTAAATGGCCCGCC
TGGCATTATGCCCAGTACATGACCTTACGGGACTTTCCTACTTGGCAGTACATCTACGTATTAGTCATCG
CTATTACCATGGTGATGCGGTTTTGGCAGTACACCAATGGGCGTGGATAGCGGTTTGACTCACGGGGATT
TCCAAGTCTCCACCCCATTGACGTCAATGGGAGTTTGTTTTGGCACCAAAATCAACGGGACTTTCCAAAA
TGTCGTAATAACCCCGCCCCGTTGACGCAAATGGGCGGTAGGCGTGTACGGTGGGAGGTCTATATAAGCA
GAGCTGGTTTAGTGAACCGTCAGATCACTAGAATCTTTATTGCGGTAGTTTATCACAGTTAAATTGCTAA
CGCAGTCAGTGCTTCTGACACAACAGTCTCGAACTTAAGCTGCAGAAGTTGGTCGTGAGGCACTGGGCAG
GTAAGTATCAAGGTTACAAGACAGGTTTAAGGAGACCAATAGAAACTGGGCTTGTCGAGACAGAGAAGAC
TCTTGCGTTTCTGATAGGCACCTATTGGTCTTACTGACATCCACTTTGCCTTTCTCTCCACAGGTGTCCA
CTCCCAGTTCAATTACAGCTCTTAAGGCTAGAGTATTAATACGACTCACTATAGGGGTTAGCGATCGCCA
TGGTGAGCGGCTGGCGGCTGTTCAAGAAGATTAGCGGGAGCTCCGGTGGCTCGAGCGGTATGGAAAACCT
GGAATCAAGGCTCAAGAATGCCCCCTATTTTCGTTGTGAGAAGGGAACCGATTCCATCCCTCTATGCCGG
AAGTGTGAGACGTGTGTCTTAGCCTGGAAGATCTTCTCTACCAAAGAGTGGTTCTGCAGGATCAATGACA
TATCACAGAGGAGGTTTCTAGTTGGCATTCTGAAGCAGTTAAATAGCTTATATTTGTTACACTATTTCCA
AAATATCCTTCAGACCACACAGGGAAAGGATTTCATCTATAACAGGTCCCGGATCAACCTCAGCAAGAAA
GAGGGGAAAGTTGTGAAGTCCTCCTTGAACCAAATGTTGGATAAAACAGTAGAACAGAAGATGAAAGAGA
TCTTGTACTGGTTTGCGAACAGCACCCAGTGGACCAAGGCGAATTATACTCTCTTACTGCTGCAGATGTG
CAACCCCAAATTACTGCTCACTGCTGCCAATGTGATCAGAGTCCTGTTTCTGAGAGAGGAGAACAATATC
TCAGGGCTCAATCAAGACATCACAGATGTGTGTTTTTCCCCTGAGAAAGACCACAGCTCCAAGTCTGCGA
CCTCACAAGTCTATTGGACAGCCAAAACTCAGCACACATCCCTTCCTTTGTCCAAAGCCCCAGAAAATGA
ACACTTGCTTGGGGCAGCATCTAACCCTGAGGAACCATGGAGGAATTCACTCCGGTGTATATCCGAAATG
AATAGGCTGTTTTCTGGAAAAGGAGACATAACCAAGCCAGGGTACGATCCCTGCAATCTATTGGTTGACC
TGGATGACATCAGAGACCTGTCTTCTGGGTTCAGCAAATACCTAGACTTCATCCGTTACCTGCCCATCCA
CCTCTCCAAGTACATTCTAAGTATGCTGGGGTGTATGAGGGGATTTCCCAGACACCTCCCATCTTGGCCC
AGTTCTGGGGTTTCTGGGTCCATCTTTTTTTTTCCAGGAATGCTGGATAGACACACCCTGAACAAGTGCG
CCTCTGTGAGCCAGCACTGGGCCGCCATGGCTCAACAGGTCAAGATGGACTTGTCAGCGCACGGCTTCAT
TCAGAACCAGATTACCTTCTTGCAGGGGTCCTACACAAGAGGAATTGATCCTAATTATGCCAATAAGGTT
TCTATCCCAGTTCCTAAAATGGTAGATGACGGGAAGAGCATGCGTGTGAAACATCCGAAGTGGAAGCTGA
GAACGAAGAATGAGTACAACCTGTGGACTGCATACCAGAACGAGGAAACGCAGCAGGTCCTGATAGAGGA
GAGAAATGTTTTCTGTGGGACCTACAATGTTCGCATTCTCTCTGACACGTGGGATCAAAACCGAGTCATC
CACTATTCCGGGGGAGATCTGATAGCTGTGTCATCTAATCGAAAGATCCATCTTCTGGACATCATACAAG
TGAAAGCGATACCCGTTGAATTCCGAGGCCATGCTGGGAGTGTCCGGGCCCTCTTCCTGTGTGAGGAGGA
AAACTTTCTCCTAAGCGGGAGCTATGACCTAAGTATCAGATACTGGGATCTGAAAAGTGGGGTTTGCACA
CGAATCTTCGGTGGTCACCAGGGGACTATCACTTGCATGGACTTGTGTAAGAACAGGCTCGTATCTGGAG
GAAGAGATTGTCAGGTAAAAGTATGGGATGTAGACACAGGGAAGTGCCTGAAGACGTTTAGACACAAAGA
CCCCATCTTGGCCACCAGGATCAATGATACCTACATTGTGAGCAGCTGTGAGCGAGGGCTGGTGAAAGTG
TGGCACATTGCCATGGCCCAGTTGGTAAAGACTCTCAGTGGCCATGAGGGAGCCGTGAAATGCCTGTTCT
TTGACCAGTGGCATCTCCTCTCAGGAAGTACTGATGGCCTGGTCATGGCCTGGAGCATGGTGGGGAAGTA
CGAGCGCTGCCTGATGGCCTTCAAGCATCCCAAGGAGGTGCTCGACGTGTCCCTCCTCTTCCTCCGGGTC
ATCAGCGCCTGTGCAGATGGCAAGATCCGAATTTACAATTTCCTCAACGGGAACTGTATGAAGGTGTTAA
AAGCCAATGGCAGAGGTGATCCTGTGCTGTCCTTCTTTATTCAGGGCAACAGGATGGTGGTCAACACAGA
GAGCAATGTTCTCATGTTCCAGTTTGAGCACATAAAGTGGCAGTATGCCGTGGAAAAAACGAAACAAAAG
AAGAATAAGGAGAAAGAGGAGGAAAAAGAAGAAAATAGTCTCATGGAAATTCTCTCTAAGTGTAATATTC
AGGTTCACAGCCCAAGAGAGTCTGTATCCAGTAAACAAACTGTGATCCAAGAGCTCCTACCAGGCAAACC
TCCCAAGTCCCGAGTACTCCTGAAGCCGGCCAAGTTCTCTTCAGATGATGTGGAGAAAGCACAAAAACAA
GGACAATTGGAAACTCCTGGAAAACTGCCCAGTCACCCAAAGAAAAAGTCTTGGAAAATCCCTATGTCAC
CTGACCAATTCCTCCTGACTGTTAGCGCCCTGCAGCACGCCCATAATTCCGGGGAATTTGCCTATCCCTG
TAGGCCCCAAACAGAAATTACTGATGTCTGGGGACCTTCAATTTCATACCCAAGGAAGGTCTTGAATTTC
AAAGGAAAATCAATCCAACGTGCAGTTGATCGGTTGAGATTGAGCAATCCTCCTATAGATGTGAAACGAA
CCAGTATTCCCCTTGAAATCCAGAAACTGCAGCCCAACTTGAAGATCTCTTTGCACAGTCCTAGAGTCCA
GTCCACCATACCCCAGCCCATGATTATCCGCTCCAGGTTCTCTGGCAGCTTAAAGGGTGGAGACCAAGTG
ACCAGTTCAATTGAAAGGGCTGTGTGCAGTACGGGTCCCCTGACCAGTATGCAGGTCATTAAACCAAACC
GCATGCTAGCTCCACAAGTGGGCACAGCCACCCTGTCTCTTAAGAAAGAACGGCCTCGCATCTATACAGC
CCTTGATCCTTTTAGAGTGAACACTGAGTTCGTGCTGTTGACCGTGAAGGAGGAGAAGGAGCACCAGGAA
GCCAAGATGAAGGAATATCAGGCCAGGGAGTCCACTGGAGTGGTTGATCCAGGAAAAGTCAGCAAAGCTG
CATGGATCAGGAAGATCAAAGGCCTGCCTATTGATAATTTCACGAAGCAAGGGAAAACAGCGGCCCCTGA
ACTTGGACAAAATGTATTTATCTAATCTAGAGGTCAAGCTTCGGGGGTTTAAACCTGCAGGCATGCAAGC
TGATTTGGCTGCTGCCACCGCTGAGCAAGGCCGCTTCGAGCAGACATGATAAGATACATTGATGAGTTTG
GACAAACCACAACTAGAATGCAGTGAAAAAAATGCTTTATTTGTGAAATTTGTGATGCTATTGCTTTATT
TGTAACCATTATAAGCTGCAATAAACAAGTTAACAACAACAATTGCATTCATTTTATGTTTCAGGTTCAG
GGGGAGATGTGGGAGGTTTTTTTAAGCAAGTAAAACCTCTACAAATGTGGTAAAATCTTAATTAAGACTT
CTAATATAACTTCGTATAGCATACATTATACGAAGTTATGGTTCCACTGTTGACAATTAATCATCGGCAT
AGTATATCGGCATAGTATAATACGACAAGGTGAGGAACTAAACCCAGGAGGCAGATCATGATTGAACAAG
ATGGATTGCACGCAGGTTCTCCGGCCGCTTGGGTGGAGAGGCTATTCGGCTATGACTGGGCACAACAGAC
AATCGGCTGCTCTGATGCCGCCGTGTTCCGGCTGTCAGCGCAGGGGCGCCCGGTTCTTTTTGTCAAGACC
GACCTGTCCGGTGCCCTGAATGAACTGCAGGACGAGGCAGCGCGGCTATCGTGGCTGGCCACGACGGGCG
TTCCTTGCGCAGCTGTGCTCGACGTTGTCACTGAAGCGGGAAGGGACTGGCTGCTATTGGGCGAAGTGCC
GGGGCAGGATCTCCTGTCATCTCACCTTGCTCCTGCCGAGAAAGTATCCATCATGGCTGATGCAATGCGG
CGGCTGCATACGCTTGATCCGGCTACCTGCCCATTCGACCACCAAGCGAAACATCGCATCGAGCGAGCAC
GTACTCGGATGGAAGCCGGTCTTGTCGATCAGGATGATCTGGACGAAGAGCATCAGGGGCTCGCGCCAGC
CGAACTGTTCGCCAGGCTCAAGGCGCGCATGCCCGACGGCGAGGATCTCGTCGTGACCCATGGCGATGCC
TGCTTGCCGAATATCATGGTGGAAAATGGCCGCTTTTCTGGATTCATCGACTGTGGCCGGCTGGGTGTGG
CGGACCGCTATCAGGACATAGCGTTGGCTACCCGTGATATTGCTGAAGAGCTTGGCGGCGAATGGGCTGA
CCGCTTCCTCGTGCTTTACGGTATCGCCGCTCCCGATTCGCAGCGCATCGCCTTCTATCGCCTTCTTGAC
GAGTTCTTCTGATTCGAAATGACCGACCAAGCGACGCCCAACCGGTATCAGCTCACTCAAAGGCGGTAAT
ACGGTTATCCACAGAATCAGGGGATAACGCAGGAAAGAACATGTGAGCAAAAGGCCAGCAAAAGGCCAGG
AACCGTAAAAAGGCCGCGTTGCTGGCGTTTTTCCATAGGCTCCGCCCCCCTGACGAGCATCACAAAAATC
GACGCTCAAGTCAGAGGTGGCGAAACCCGACAGGACTATAAAGATACCAGGCGTTTCCCCCTGGAAGCTC
CCTCGTGCGCTCTCCTGTTCCGACCCTGCCGCTTACCGGATACCTGTCCGCCTTTCTCCCTTCGGGAAGC
GTGGCGCTTTCTCATAGCTCACGCTGTAGGTATCTCAGTTCGGTGTAGGTCGTTCGCTCCAAGCTGGGCT
GTGTGCACGAACCCCCCGTTCAGCCCGACCGCTGCGCCTTATCCGGTAACTATCGTCTTGAGTCCAACCC
GGTAAGACACGACTTATCGCCACTGGCAGCAGCCACTGGTAACAGGATTAGCAGAGCGAGGTATGTAGGC
GGTGCTACAGAGTTCTTGAAGTGGTGGCCTAACTACGGCTACACTAGAAGGACAGTATTTGGTATCTGCG
CTCTGCTGAAGCCAGTTACCTTCGGAAAAAGAGTTGGTAGCTCTTGATCCGGCAAACAAACCACCGCTGG
TAGCGGTGGTTTTTTTGTTTGCAAGCAGCAGATTACGCGCAGAAAAAAAGGATTTCAAGAAGATCCTTTG
ATCTTTTCTACGGGGTCTGACGCTCAGTGGAACGAAAACTCACGTTAAGGGATTTTGGTCATGAGATTAT
CAAAAAGGATCTTCACCTAGATCCTTTTATAGTCCGGAATCGTCACACAAAAAACCAACACACAGATGTA
ATGAAAATAAAGATATTTTATTGCGGCCATCGTGATGGCTAGAGTTTAGCCCTCCCACACATAACCAGAG
GGCAGCAATTCACGAATCCCAACTGCCGTCGGCTGTCCATCACTGTCCTTCACTATGGCTTTGATCCCAG
GATGCAGATCGAGAAGCACCTGTCGGCACCGTCCGCAGGGGCTCAAGATGCCCCTGTTCTCATTTCCGAT
CGCGACGATACAAGTCAGGTTGCCAGCTGCCGCAGCAGCAGCAGTGCCCAGCACCACGAGTTCTGCACAA
GGTCCCCCAGTAAAATGATATACATTGACACCAGTGAAGATGCGGCCGTCGCTAGAGAGAGCTGCGCTGG
CGACGCTGTAGTCTTCAGAGATGGGGATGCTGTTGATTGTAGCCGTTGCTCTTTCAATGAGGGTGGATTC
TTCTTGAGACAAAGGCTTGGCCATGGTGGCGCTAGTGTCAGAAGAATCGAGCTTTTTGCAAAAGCCTAGG
CCTCCAAAAAAGCCTCCTCACTACTTCTGGAATAGCTCAGAGGCCGAGGCGGCCTCGGCCTCTGCATAAA
TAAAAAAAATTAGTCAGCCATGGGGCGGAGAATGGGCGGAACTGGGCGGAGTTAGGGGCGGGATGGGCGG
AGTTAGGGGCGGGACTATGGTTGCTGACTAATTGAGATGCATGCTTTGCATACTTCTGCCTGCTGGGGAG
CCTGGGGACTTTCCACACCTGGTTGCTGACTAATTGAGATGCATGCTTTGCATACTTCTGCCTGCTGGGG
AGCCTGGGGACTTTCCACACCCTAACTGACACACATTCCACAGCTGGTTCTTTCCGCCTCAGAAGGTACC
TAACCAAGTTCCTCTTTCAGAGGTTATTTCAGGCCATGGTGCTGCGC
